Addgene plasmid #57580: tdEos-ARP2-C-14
Purpose: Localization: Actin Related Protein, Excitation: 505 / 569, Emission: 516 / 581
Depositing lab: Michael Davidson. Depositing organization: Florida State University, Tallahassee.
Backbone
  Vector backbone: tdEos-C1
  Backbone size w/o insert (bp): 4750
  Vector type: Mammalian Expression
  Selectable markers: Neomycin (select with G418)
Growth in bacteria
  Bacterial resistance: Kanamycin, 50 μg/mL
  Growth temperature: 37°C
  Growth strain: DH5alpha
  Copy number: High Copy
Gene/Insert
  Gene/Insert name: ARP2 (alt name: NM_001005386.1)
  Species: H. sapiens (human)
  Entrez Gene: ACTR2 (a.k.a. ARP2)
  Promoter: CMV
  Tag / fusion protein: tdEos (N terminal on backbone)
  Cloning method: Unknown
  Sequencing primers: 5′ CMV-F; 3′ SV40pA-R
Terms and licenses: Academic/Nonprofit Terms; Industry Terms
Depositor comments: . Excitation = 505 / 569; Emission = 516 / 581
How to cite: tdEos-ARP2-C-14 was a gift from Michael Davidson (Addgene plasmid # 57580 ; http://n2t.net/addgene:57580 ; RRID:Addgene_57580)
