[The description below was written by a language model from this plasmid's Addgene catalogue record.]
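Description:
tdEos-ARP2-C-14 is a mammalian expression plasmid built on the tdEos-C1 backbone (about 4.75 kb without the insert) that produces human ARP2 (actin-related protein 2, gene ACTR2) fused to the photoconvertible fluorescent protein tdEos. Expression is driven by the CMV promoter, a strong constitutive promoter in most mammalian cell lines. The SV40 polyA sequencing primer listed in the record suggests an SV40 polyadenylation signal downstream of the insert. The tdEos tag is supplied by the backbone and sits at the N terminus of the fusion, so ARP2 is cloned after the fluorescent protein in the "C1" arrangement. The "14" in the name probably refers to the length of the linker between the two parts, but the record does not say so. The plasmid is maintained at high copy number in E. coli under kanamycin selection, and it carries a neomycin resistance marker that allows G418 selection of stably transfected mammalian cells. The cloning method is listed as unknown, and no feature table is provided, so the origin of replication and other backbone elements are not documented here.

The construct is intended as a localization marker for ARP2, a subunit of the Arp2/3 complex that nucleates branched actin filaments. tdEos is a tandem-dimer form of Eos that behaves as a single labelling unit. It switches from a green state (excitation 505 nm, emission 516 nm) to a red state (excitation 569 nm, emission 581 nm), and for Eos-family proteins this conversion is generally triggered by violet or near-UV light. This property makes the fusion suitable for live-cell imaging of ARP2 distribution, for optical highlighting and tracking of selected protein pools, and for photoactivation-based super-resolution microscopy.
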