>Addgene plasmid #57580 | tdEos-ARP2-C-14 | depositor partial sequence | sequence record 88729 | insert sequence
TCCGCTAGCGCTACCGGTCGCCACCATGAGTGCGATTAAGCCAGACATGAAGATCAACCTCCGTATGGAA
GGCAACGTAAACGGGCACCACTTTGTGATCGACGGAGATGGTACAGGCAAGCCTTTTGAGGGAAAACAGA
GTATGGATCTTGAAGTCAAAGAGGGCGGACCTCTGCCTTTTGCCTTTGATATCCTGACCACTGCATTCCA
TTACGGCAACAGGGTATTCGCCGAATATCCAGACCACATACAAGACTATTTTAAGCAGTCGTTTCCTAAG
GGGTATTCGTGGGAACGAAGCTTGACTTTCGAAGACGGGGGCATTTGCATTGCCAGAAACGACATAACAA
TGGAAGGGGACACTTTCTATAATAAAGTTCGATTTCACGGTGTAAACTTTCCCGCCAATGGTCCAGTTAT
GCAGAAGAAGACGCTGAAATGGGAGCCCTCCACTGAGAAAATGTATGTGCGTGATGGAGTGCTGACTGGT
GATATTCGCATGGCTTTGTTGCTTGAAGGAAATGCCCATTACCGATGTGACTTCAGAACTACTTACAAAG
CTAAGGAGAAGGGTGTCAAGTTACCAGGCTACCACTTTGTGGACCACTGCATTGAGATTTTAAGCCATGA
CAAAGATTACAACAAGGTTAAGCTGTATGAGCATGCTGTTGCTCATTCTGGATTGCCTGACAATGCCAGA
CGATCCGGTAGCGGTCACGGTACTGGTTCTACTGGTTCTGGTTCTTCTGAGAGTGCGATTAAGCCAGACA
TGAAGATCAACCTCCGTATGGAAGGCAACGTAAACGGGCACCACTTTGTGATCGACGGAGATGGTACAGG
CAAGCCTTTTGAGGGAAAACAGAGTATGGATCTTGAAGTCAAAGAGGGCGGACCTCTGCCTTTTGCCTTT
GATATCCTGACCACTGCATTCCATTACGGCAACAGGGTATTCGCCGAATATCCAGACCACATACAAGACT
ATTTTAAGCAGTCGTTTCCTAAGGGGTATTCGTGGGAACGAAGCTTGACTTTCGAAGACGGGGGCATTTG
CATTGCCAGAAACGACATAACAATGGAAGGGGACACTTTCTATAATAAAGTTCGATTTCACGGTGTAAAC
TTTCCCGCCAATGGTCCAGTTATGCAGAAGAAGACGCTGAAATGGGAGCCCTCCACTGAGAAAATGTATG
TGCGTGATGGAGTGCTGACTGGTGATATTCGCATGGCTTTGTTGCTTGAAGGAAATGCCCATTACCGATG
TGACTTCAGAACTACTTACAAAGCTAAGGAGAAGGGTGTCAAGTTACCAGGCTACCACTTTGTGGACCAC
TGCATTGAGATTTTAAGCCATGACAAAGATTACAACAAGGTTAAGCTGTATGAGCATGCTGTTGCTCATT
CTGGATTGCCTGACAATGCCAGACGATCCGGAAGTGCTGGGAGCGCAAGCGGAAGCGGAGGCTCCGGTGA
CAGCCAGGGCAGGAAGGTGGTGGTGTGCGACAACGGCACCGGGTTTGTGAAGTGTGGATATGCAGGCTCT
AACTTTCCAGAACACATCTTCCCAGCTTTGGTTGGAAGACCTATTATCAGATCAACCACCAAAGTGGGAA
ACATTGAAATCAAGAATAACAAAAAGATGGATCTTATGGTTGGTGATGAGGCAAGTGAATTACGATCAAT
GTTAGAAGTTAACTACCCTATGGAAAATGGCATAGTACGAAATTGGGATGACATGAAACACCTGTGGGAC
TACACATTTGGACCAGAGAAACTTAATATAGATACCAGAAATTGTAAAATCTTACTCACAGAACCTCCTA
TGAACCCAACCAAAAACAGAGAGAAGATTGTAGAGGTAATGTTTGAAACTTACCAGTTTTCCGGTGTATA
TGTAGCCATCCAGGCAGTTCTGACTTTGTACGCTCAAGGTTTATTGACTGGTGTAGTGGTAGACTCTGGA
GATGGTGTGACTCACATTTGCCCAGTATATGAAGGCTTTTCTCTCCCTCATCTTACCAGGAGACTGGATA
TTGCTGGGAGGGATATAACTAGATATCTTATCAAGCTACTTCTGTTGCGAGGATACGCCTTCAACCACTC
TGCTGATTTTGAAACGGTTCGCATGATTAAAGAAAAACTGTGTTACGTGGGATATAATATTGAGCAAGAG
CAGAAACTGGCCTTAGAAACCACAGTATTAGTTGAATCTTATACACTCCCAGATGGACGTATCATCAAAG
TTGGGGGAGAGAGATTTGAAGCACCAGAAGCTTTATTTCAGCCTCACTTGATCAATGTTGAAGGAGTTGG
TGTTGCTGAATTGCTTTTTAACACAATTCAGGCAGCTGACATTGATACCAGATCTGAATTCTACAAACAC
ATTGTGCTTTCTGGAGGGTCTACTATGTATCCTGGCCTGCCATCACGGTTGGAACGAGAACTTAAACAGC
TTTACTTAGAACGAGTTTTGAAGGGTGATGTGGAAAAACTTTCTAAATTTAAGATCCGCATTGAAGACCC
ACCCCGCAGAAAGCACATGGTATTCCTGGGTGGTGCAGTTCTAGCGGATATCATGAAAGACAAAGACAAC
TTTTGGATGACCCGACAAGAGTACCAAGAAAAGGGTGTCCGTGTGCTAGAGAAACTTGGTGTGACTGTTC
GATAAGGATCCACCGGATCTAGATAACTGATCATAATCAGCCATA
